>Addgene plasmid #130919 | pLenti-CMV-cGAS R71/75E-HA | addgene full sequence | sequence record 255049 | Addgene NGS Result
GGGTCTCTCTGGTTAGACCAGATCTGAGCCTGGGAGCTCTCTGGCTAACTAGGGAACCCACTGCTTAAGC
CTCAATAAAGCTTGCCTTGAGTGCTTCAAGTAGTGTGTGCCCGTCTGTTGTGTGACTCTGGTAACTAGAG
ATCCCTCAGACCCTTTTAGTCAGTGTGGAAAATCTCTAGCAGTGGCGCCCGAACAGGGACTTGAAAGCGA
AAGGGAAACCAGAGGAGCTCTCTCGACGCAGGACTCGGCTTGCTGAAGCGCGCACGGCAAGAGGCGAGGG
GCGGCGACTGGTGAGTACGCCAAAAATTTTGACTAGCGGAGGCTAGAAGGAGAGAGATGGGTGCGAGAGC
GTCAGTATTAAGCGGGGGAGAATTAGATCGCGATGGGAAAAAATTCGGTTAAGGCCAGGGGGAAAGAAAA
AATATAAATTAAAACATATAGTATGGGCAAGCAGGGAGCTAGAACGATTCGCAGTTAATCCTGGCCTGTT
AGAAACATCAGAAGGCTGTAGACAAATACTGGGACAGCTACAACCATCCCTTCAGACAGGATCAGAAGAA
CTTAGATCATTATATAATACAGTAGCAACCCTCTATTGTGTGCATCAAAGGATAGAGATAAAAGACACCA
AGGAAGCTTTAGACAAGATAGAGGAAGAGCAAAACAAAAGTAAGACCACCGCACAGCAAGCGGCCGCTGA
TCTTCAGACCTGGAGGAGGAGATATGAGGGACAATTGGAGAAGTGAATTATATAAATATAAAGTAGTAAA
AATTGAACCATTAGGAGTAGCACCCACCAAGGCAAAGAGAAGAGTGGTGCAGAGAGAAAAAAGAGCAGTG
GGAATAGGAGCTTTGTTCCTTGGGTTCTTGGGAGCAGCAGGAAGCACTATGGGCGCAGCGTCAATGACGC
TGACGGTACAGGCCAGACAATTATTGTCTGGTATAGTGCAGCAGCAGAACAATTTGCTGAGGGCTATTGA
GGCGCAACAGCATCTGTTGCAACTCACAGTCTGGGGCATCAAGCAGCTCCAGGCAAGAATCCTGGCTGTG
GAAAGATACCTAAAGGATCAACAGCTCCTGGGGATTTGGGGTTGCTCTGGAAAACTCATTTGCACCACTG
CTGTGCCTTGGAATGCTAGTTGGAGTAATAAATCTCTGGAACAGATTTGGAATCACACGACCTGGATGGA
GTGGGACAGAGAAATTAACAATTACACAAGCTTAATACACTCCTTAATTGAAGAATCGCAAAACCAGCAA
GAAAAGAATGAACAAGAATTATTGGAATTAGATAAATGGGCAAGTTTGTGGAATTGGTTTAACATAACAA
ATTGGCTGTGGTATATAAAATTATTCATAATGATAGTAGGAGGCTTGGTAGGTTTAAGAATAGTTTTTGC
TGTACTTTCTATAGTGAATAGAGTTAGGCAGGGATATTCACCATTATCGTTTCAGACCCACCTCCCAACC
CCGAGGGGACCCGACAGGCCCGAAGGAATAGAAGAAGAAGGTGGAGAGAGAGACAGAGACAGATCCATTC
GATTAGTGAACGGATCTCGACGGTATCGGTTAACTTTTAAAAGAAAAGGGGGGATTGGGGGGTACAGTGC
AGGGGAAAGAATAGTAGACATAATAGCAACAGACATACAAACTAAAGAATTACAAAAACAAATTACAAAA
TTCAAAATTTTATCGATAAGCTTGGGAGTTCCGCGTTACATAACTTACGGTAAATGGCCCGCCTGGCTGA
CCGCCCAACGACCCCCGCCCATTGACGTCAATAATGACGTATGTTCCCATAGTAACGCCAATAGGGACTT
TCCATTGACGTCAATGGGTGGAGTATTTACGGTAAACTGCCCACTTGGCAGTACATCAAGTGTATCATAT
GCCAAGTACGCCCCCTATTGACGTCAATGACGGTAAATGGCCCGCCTGGCATTATGCCCAGTACATGACC
TTATGGGACTTTCCTACTTGGCAGTACATCTACGTATTAGTCATCGCTATTACCATGGTGATGCGGTTTT
GGCAGTACATCAATGGGCGTGGATAGCGGTTTGACTCACGGGGATTTCCAAGTCTCCACCCCATTGACGT
CAATGGGAGTTTGTTTTGGCACCAAAATCAACGGGACTTTCCAAAATGTCGTAACAACTCCGCCCCATTG
ACGCAAATGGGCGGTAGGCGTGTACGGTGGGAGGTCTATATAAGCAGAGCTCGTTTAGTGAACCGTCAGA
TCGCCTGGAGACGCCATCCACGCTGTTTTGACCTCCATAGAAGACACCGACTCTAGAGCCACCATGCAGC
CTTGGCACGGAAAGGCCATGCAGAGAGCTTCCGAGGCCGGAGCCACTGCCCCCAAGGCTTCCGCACGGAA
TGCCAGGGGCGCCCCGATGGATCCCACCGAGTCTCCGGCTGCCCCCGAGGCCGCCCTGCCTAAGGCGGGA
AAGTTCGGCCCCGCCAGGAAGTCGGGATCCCGGCAGAAAAAGAGCGCCCCGGACACCCAGGAGGAGCCGC
CCGTCGAGGCAACTGGGGCCCGCGCCAAAAAGGCCCCTCAGCGCGCCCAGGACACGCAGCCGTCTGACGC
CACCAGCGCCCCTGGGGCAGAGGGGCTGGAGCCTCCTGCGGCTCGGGAGCCGGCTCTTTCCAGGGCTGGT
TCTTGCCGCCAGAGGGGCGCGCGCTGCTCCACGAAGCCAAGACCTCCGCCCGGGCCCTGGGACGTGCCCA
GCCCCGGCCTGCCGGTCTCGGCCCCCATTCTCGTACGGAGGGATGCGGCGCCTGGGGCCTCGAAGCTCCG
GGCGGTTTTGGAGAAGTTGAAGCTCAGCCGCGATGATATCTCCACGGCGGCGGGGATGGTGAAAGGGGTT
GTGGACCACCTGCTGCTCAGACTGAAGTGCGACTCCGCGTTCAGAGGCGTCGGGCTGCTGAACACCGGGA
GCTACTATGAGCACGTGAAGATTTCTGCACCTAATGAATTTGATGTCATGTTTAAACTGGAAGTCCCCAG
AATTCAACTAGAAGAATATTCCAACACTCGTGCATATTACTTTGTGAAATTTAAAAGAAATCCGAAAGAA
AATCCTCTGAGTCAGTTTTTAGAAGGTGAAATATTATCAGCTTCTAAGATGCTGTCAAAGTTTAGGAAAA
TCATTAAGGAAGAAATTAACGACATTAAAGATACAGATGTCATCATGAAGAGGAAAAGAGGAGGGAGCCC
TGCTGTAACACTTCTTATTAGTGAAAAAATATCTGTGGATATAACCCTGGCTTTGGAATCAAAAAGTAGC
TGGCCTGCTAGCACCCAAGAAGGCCTGCGCATTCAAAACTGGCTTTCAGCAAAAGTTAGGAAGCAACTAC
GACTAAAGCCATTTTACCTTGTACCCAAGCATGCAAAGGAAGGAAATGGTTTCCAAGAAGAAACATGGCG
GCTATCCTTCTCTCACATCGAAAAGGAAATTTTGAACAATCATGGAAAATCTAAAACGTGCTGTGAAAAC
AAAGAAGAGAAATGTTGCAGGAAAGATTGTTTAAAACTAATGAAATACCTTTTAGAACAGCTGAAAGAAA
GGTTTAAAGACAAAAAACATCTGGATAAATTCTCTTCTTATCATGTGAAAACTGCCTTCTTTCACGTATG
TACCCAGAACCCTCAAGACAGTCAGTGGGACCGCAAAGACCTGGGCCTCTGCTTTGATAACTGCGTGACA
TACTTTCTTCAGTGCCTCAGGACAGAAAAACTTGAGAATTATTTTATTCCTGAATTCAATCTATTCTCTA
GCAACTTAATTGACAAAAGAAGTAAAGAATTTCTGACAAAGCAAATTGAATATGAAAGAAACAATGAGTT
TCCAGTTTTTGATGAATTTTACCCATACGATGTTCCAGATTACGCTTGAGTCGACAATCAACCTCTGGAT
TACAAAATTTGTGAAAGATTGACTGGTATTCTTAACTATGTTGCTCCTTTTACGCTATGTGGATACGCTG
CTTTAATGCCTTTGTATCATGCTATTGCTTCCCGTATGGCTTTCATTTTCTCCTCCTTGTATAAATCCTG
GTTGCTGTCTCTTTATGAGGAGTTGTGGCCCGTTGTCAGGCAACGTGGCGTGGTGTGCACTGTGTTTGCT
GACGCAACCCCCACTGGTTGGGGCATTGCCACCACCTGTCAGCTCCTTTCCGGGACTTTCGCTTTCCCCC
TCCCTATTGCCACGGCGGAACTCATCGCCGCCTGCCTTGCCCGCTGCTGGACAGGGGCTCGGCTGTTGGG
CACTGACAATTCCGTGGTGTTGTCGGGGAAGCTGACGTCCTTTCCATGGCTGCTCGCCTGTGTTGCCACC
TGGATTCTGCGCGGGACGTCCTTCTGCTACGTCCCTTCGGCCCTCAATCCAGCGGACCTTCCTTCCCGCG
GCCTGCTGCCGGCTCTGCGGCCTCTTCCGCGTCTTCGCCTTCGCCCTCAGACGAGTCGGATCTCCCTTTG
GGCCGCCTCCCCGCCTGGAATTCTACCGGGTAGGGGAGGCGCTTTTCCCAAGGCAGTCTGGAGCATGCGC
TTTAGCAGCCCCGCTGGGCACTTGGCGCTACACAAGTGGCCTCTGGCCTCGCACACATTCCACATCCACC
GGTAGGCGCCAACCGGCTCCGTTCTTTGGTGGCCCCTTCGCGCCACCTTCTACTCCTCCCCTAGTCAGGA
AGTTCCCCCCCGCCCCGCAGCTCGCGTCGTGCAGGACGTGACAAATGGAAGTAGCACGTCTCACTAGTCT
CGTGCAGATGGACAGCACCGCTGAGCAATGGAAGCGGGTAGGCCTTTGGGGCAGCGGCCAATAGCAGCTT
TGCTCCTTCGCTTTCTGGGCTCAGAGGCTGGGAAGGGGTGGGTCCGGGGGCGGGCTCAGGGGCGGGGCGG
GCGCCCGAAGGTCCTCCGGAGGCCCGGCATTCTGCACGCTTCAAAAGCGCACGTCTGCCGCGCTGTTCTC
CTCTTCCTCATCTCCGGGCCTTTCGACCTGCAGCCCAAGCTTACCATGACCGAGTACAAGCCCACGGTGC
GCCTCGCCACCCGCGACGACGTCCCCAGGGCCGTACGCACCCTCGCCGCCGCGTTCGCCGACTACCCCGC
CACGCGCCACACCGTCGATCCGGACCGCCACATCGAGCGGGTCACCGAGCTGCAAGAACTCTTCCTCACG
CGCGTCGGGCTCGACATCGGCAAGGTGTGGGTCGCGGACGACGGCGCCGCGGTGGCGGTCTGGACCACGC
CGGAGAGCGTCGAAGCGGGGGCGGTGTTCGCCGAGATCGGCCCGCGCATGGCCGAGTTGAGCGGTTCCCG
GCTGGCCGCGCAGCAACAGATGGAAGGCCTCCTGGCGCCGCACCGGCCCAAGGAGCCCGCGTGGTTCCTG
GCCACCGTCGGCGTCTCGCCCGACCACCAGGGCAAGGGTCTGGGCAGCGCCGTCGTGCTCCCCGGAGTGG
AGGCGGCCGAGCGCGCCGGGGTGCCCGCCTTCCTGGAGACCTCCGCGCCCCGCAACCTCCCCTTCTACGA
GCGGCTCGGCTTCACCGTCACCGCCGACGTCGAGGTGCCCGAAGGACCGCGCACCTGGTGCATGACCCGC
AAGCCCGGTGCCTGACGCCCGCCCCACGACCCGCAGCGCCCGACCGAAAGGAGCGCACGACCCCATGCAT
CTCGAGGGCCCGGTACCTTTAAGACCAATGACTTACAAGGCAGCTGTAGATCTTAGCCACTTTTTAAAAG
AAAAGGGGGGACTGGAAGGGCTAGCTCACTCCCAACGAAGACAAGATCTGCTTTTTGCTTGTACTGGGTC
TCTCTGGTTAGACCAGATCTGAGCCTGGGAGCTCTCTGGCTAACTAGGGAACCCACTGCTTAAGCCTCAA
TAAAGCTTGCCTTGAGTGCTTCAAGTAGTGTGTGCCCGTCTGTTGTGTGACTCTGGTAACTAGAGATCCC
TCAGACCCTTTTAGTCAGTGTGGAAAATCTCTAGCAGTAGTAGTTCATGTCATCTTATTATTCAGTATTT
ATAACTTGCAAAGAAATGAATATCAGAGAGTGAGAGGAACTTGTTTATTGCAGCTTATAATGGTTACAAA
TAAAGCAATAGCATCACAAATTTCACAAATAAAGCATTTTTTTCACTGCATTCTAGTTGTGGTTTGTCCA
AACTCATCAATGTATCTTATCATGTCTGGCTCTAGCTATCCCGCCCCTAACTCCGCCCATCCCGCCCCTA
ACTCCGCCCAGTTCCGCCCATTCTCCGCCCCATGGCTGACTAATTTTTTTTATTTATGCAGAGGCCGAGG
CCGCCTCGGCCTCTGAGCTATTCCAGAAGTAGTGAGGAGGCTTTTTTGGAGGCCTAGGGACGTACCCAAT
TCGCCCTATAGTGAGTCGTATTACGCGCGCTCACTGGCCGTCGTTTTACAACGTCGTGACTGGGAAAACC
CTGGCGTTACCCAACTTAATCGCCTTGCAGCACATCCCCCTTTCGCCAGCTGGCGTAATAGCGAAGAGGC
CCGCACCGATCGCCCTTCCCAACAGTTGCGCAGCCTGAATGGCGAATGGG
[124 nt withheld, positions 6561-6684]
C
[91 nt withheld, positions 6686-6776]
A
[49 nt withheld, positions 6778-6826]
CCTTTGACGTTGGAGTCCACGTTCTTT
[37 nt withheld, positions 6854-6890]
ACCCTATCTCGGTCTATTCTTTTGATTTATAAGGGATTTTGCCGATTTCGGCCTATTGGTTAAAAAATGA
GCTGATTTAACAAAAATTTAACGCGAATTTTAACAAAATATTAACGCTTACAATTTAGGTGGCACTTTTC
GGGGAAATGTGCGCGGAACCCCTATTTGTTTATTTTTCTAAATACATTCAAATATGTATCCGCTCATGAG
ACAATAACCCTGATAAATGCTTCAATAATATTGAAAAAGGAAGAGTATGAGTATTCAACATTTCCGTGTC
GCCCTTATTCCCTTTTTTGCGGCATTTTGCCTTCCTGTTTTTGCTCACCCAGAAACGCTGGTGAAAGTAA
AAGATGCTGAAGATCAGTTGGGTGCACGAGTGGGTTACATCGAACTGGATCTCAACAGCGGTAAGATCCT
TGAGAGTTTTCGCCCCGAAGAACGTTTTCCAATGATGAGCACTTTTAAAGTTCTGCTATGTGGCGCGGTA
TTATCCCGTATTGACGCCGGGCAAGAGCAACTCGGTCGCCGCATACACTATTCTCAGAATGACTTGGTTG
AGTACTCACCAGTCACAGAAAAGCATCTTACGGATGGCATGACAGTAAGAGAATTATGCAGTGCTGCCAT
AACCATGAGTGATAACACTGCGGCCAACTTACTTCTGACAACGATCGGAGGACCGAAGGAGCTAACCGCT
TTTTTGCACAACATGGGGGATCATGTAACTCGCCTTGATCGTTGGGAACCGGAGCTGAATGAAGCCATAC
CAAACGACGAGCGTGACACCACGATGCCTGTAGCAATGGCAACAACGTTGCGCAAACTATTAACTGGCGA
ACTACTTACTCTAGCTTCCCGGCAACAATTAATAGACTGGATGGAGGCGGATAAAGTTGCAGGACCACTT
CTGCGCTCGGCCCTTCCGGCTGGCTGGTTTATTGCTGATAAATCTGGAGCCGGTGAGCGTGGGTCTCGCG
GTATCATTGCAGCACTGGGGCCAGATGGTAAGCCCTCCCGTATCGTAGTTATCTACACGACGGGGAGTCA
GGCAACTATGGATGAACGAAATAGACAGATCGCTGAGATAGGTGCCTCACTGATTAAGCATTGGTAACTG
TCAGACCAAGTTTACTCATATATACTTTAGATTGATTTAAAACTTCATTTTTAATTTAAAAGGATCTAGG
TGAAGATCCTTTTTGATAATCTCATGACCAAAATCCCTTAACGTGAGTTTTCGTTCCACTGAGCGTCAGA
CCCCGTAGAAAAGATCAAAGGATCTTCTTGAGATCCTTTTTTTCTGCGCGTAATCTGCTGCTTGCAAACA
AAAAAACCACCGCTACCAGCGGTGGTTTGTTTGCCGGATCAAGAGCTACCAACTCTTTTTCCGAAGGTAA
CTGGCTTCAGCAAAGCGCAGATACCAAATACTGTTCTTCTAGTGTAGCCGTAGTTAGGCCACCACTTCAA
GAACTCTGTAGCACCGCCTACATACCTCGCTCTGCTAATCCTGTTACCAGTGGCTGCTGCCAGTGGCGAT
AAGTCGTGTCTTACCGGGTTGGACTCAAGACGATAGTTACCGGATAAGGCGCAGCGGTCGGGCTGAACGG
GGGGTTCGTGCACACAGCCCAGCTTGGAGCGAACGACCTACACCGAACTGAGATACCTACAGCGTGAGCT
ATGAGAAAGCGCCACGCTTCCCGAAGGGAGAAAGGCGGACAGGTATCCGGTAAGCGGCAGGGTCGGAACA
GGAGAGCGCACGAGGGAGCTTCCAGGGGGAAACGCCTGGTATCTTTATAGTCCTGTCGGGTTTCGCCACC
TCTGACTTGAGCGTCGATTTTTGTGATGCTCGTCAGGGGGGCGGAGCCTATGGAAAAACGCCAGCAACGC
GGCCTTTTTACGGTTCCTGGCCTTTTGCTGGCCTTTTGCTCACATGTTCTTTCCTGCGTTATCCCCTGAT
TCTGTGGATAACCGTATTACCGCCTTTGAGTGAGCTGATACCGCTCGCCGCAGCCGAACGACCGAGCGCA
GCGAGTCAGTGAGCGAGGAAGCGGAAGAGCGCCCAATACGCAAACCGCCTCTCCCCGCGCGTTGGCCGAT
TCATTAATGCAGCTGGCACGACAGGTTTCCCGACTGGAAAGCGGGCAGTGAGCGCAACGCAATTAATGTG
AGTTAGCTCACTCATTAGGCACCCCAGGCTTTACACTTTATGCTTCCGGCTCGTATGTTGTGTGGAATTG
TGAGCGGATAACAATTTCACACAGGAAACAGCTATGACCATGATTACGCCAAGCGCGCAATTAACCCTCA
CTAAAGGGAACAAAAGCTGGAGCTGCAAGCTTAATGTAGTCTTATGCAATACTCTTGTAGTCTTGCAACA
TGGTAACGATGAGTTAGCAACATGCCTTACAAGGAGAGAAAAAGCACCGTGCATGCCGATTGGTGGAAGT
AAGGTGGTACGATCGTGCCTTATTAGGAAGGCAACAGACGGGTCTGACATGGATTGGACGAACCACTGAA
TTGCCGCATTGCAGAGATATTGTATTTAAGTGCCTAGCTCGATACATAAAC
Features (pLannotate 1.2.2; 29 found; start..end, strand, type, name):
      1..181     +  LTR            5' LTR (truncated): truncated 5' long terminal repeat (LTR) from HIV-1
    228..353     +  misc_feature   HIV-1 Ψ: packaging signal of human immunodeficiency virus type 1
    337..700     +  CDS            HIV-1 gag (fragment): gag protein from human immunodeficiency virus 1; gag
    846..1079    +  misc_feature   RRE: The Rev response element (RRE) of HIV-1 allows for Rev-dependent mRNA export from the nucleus to the cytoplasm.
   1456..1556    +  CDS            Rev (fragment): human immunodeficiency virus 1 (HIV-1) Rev protein; rev; enhances nuclear export of unspliced and incompletely spliced viral mRNAs
   1575..1691    +  misc_feature   cPPT/CTS: central polypurine tract and central termination sequence of HIV-1
   1714..2017    +  enhancer       CMV enhancer: human cytomegalovirus immediate early enhancer
   2018..2221    +  promoter       CMV promoter: human cytomegalovirus (CMV) immediate early promoter
   2304..3869    +  CDS            CGAS: CGAS_HUMAN - Also known as C6orf150 From Homo sapiens (Human).
   3870..3897    +  CDS            3xHA (fragment): three tandem HA epitope tags
   3906..4494    +  misc_feature   WPRE: woodchuck hepatitis virus posttranscriptional regulatory element
   4508..4995    +  promoter       PGK promoter: mouse phosphoglycerate kinase 1 promoter
   5016..5615    +  CDS            PuroR: puromycin N-acetyltransferase; pac from Streptomyces alboniger; confers resistance to puromycin
   5683..5820    +  CDS            nef (fragment): NEF_HV1LA - Experimental evidence at protein level: Swiss-Prot protein existence level 1. Extracellular Nef protein targets CD4(+) T-lymphocytes for apoptosis by interacting with CXCR4 surface receptors. From Human immunodeficiency virus type 1 group M subtype B (isolate Lai) (HIV-1).
   5806..5986    +  LTR            5' LTR (truncated): truncated 5' long terminal repeat (LTR) from HIV-1
   6058..6179    +  polyA_signal   SV40 poly(A) signal: SV40 polyadenylation signal
   6219..6354    +  rep_origin     SV40 ori: SV40 origin of replication
   6375..6393    -  promoter       T7 promoter: promoter for bacteriophage T7 RNA polymerase
   6401..6556    +  CDS            lacZα (fragment): LacZα fragment of β-galactosidase; lacZ fragment
   6561..6989    +  rep_origin     f1 ori (sequence partly withheld): f1 bacteriophage origin of replication; arrow indicates direction of (+) strand synthesis
   7042..7146    +  promoter       AmpR promoter: bla
   7147..8007    +  CDS            AmpR: β-lactamase; bla; confers resistance to ampicillin, carbenicillin, and related antibiotics
   8178..8766    +  rep_origin     ori: high-copy-number ColE1/pMB1/pBR322/pUC origin of replication
   8949..9041    +  CDS            lacI (fragment): lac repressor; lacI; The lac repressor binds to the lac operator to inhibit transcription in E. coli. This inhibition can be relieved by adding lactose or isopropyl-β-D-thiogalactopyranoside (IPTG).
   9054..9075    +  protein_bind   CAP binding site: CAP binding activates transcription in the presence of cAMP. E. coli catabolite activator protein
   9090..9120    +  promoter       lac promoter: promoter for the E. coli lac operon
   9128..9144    +  protein_bind   lac operator: The lac repressor binds to the lac operator to inhibit transcription in E. coli. This inhibition can be relieved by adding lactose or isopropyl-β-D-thiogalactopyranoside (IPTG). lac repressor encoded by lacI
   9189..9207    +  promoter       T3 promoter: promoter for bacteriophage T3 RNA polymerase
   9235..9461    +  promoter       RSV promoter: Rous sarcoma virus enhancer/promoter
