[The description below was written by a language model from this plasmid's Addgene catalogue record and pLannotate feature annotations shown in this document.]
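Description:
pLenti-CMV-cGAS R71/75E-HA is a 9.5 kb HIV-1-derived lentiviral transfer plasmid built on the pLenti CMV GFP Puro backbone, with the cGAS insert cloned between XbaI and SalI sites. It is catalogued as a mammalian expression vector. In bacteria it is maintained by a high-copy ColE1/pUC-type origin and selected with ampicillin through the β-lactamase gene. An f1 origin, an SV40 origin and lac, T7 and T3 promoter remnants are also carried in the plasmid backbone.

The viral portion has an RSV promoter placed upstream of a truncated 5' LTR, an arrangement that normally drives genomic RNA production in packaging cells. It is followed by the Ψ packaging signal with a gag fragment, the Rev response element for Rev-dependent nuclear export, and the cPPT/CTS. A truncated downstream LTR and an SV40 polyadenylation signal close the unit.

Between these elements, the CMV enhancer and promoter drive the human cGAS coding sequence, in which residues 71 and 75 are changed to glutamate. The protein is fused at its C terminus to an HA epitope; the annotation detects only a short segment matching the 3xHA feature, consistent with a single tag. A WPRE follows the insert to enhance transcript expression. A separate mouse PGK promoter drives puromycin N-acetyltransferase, so transduced or transfected cells can be selected with puromycin.

The construct serves to express an epitope-tagged cGAS point mutant in mammalian cells. The associated publication concerns phosphoinositide interactions that position cGAS at the plasma membrane, but the record does not state what effect the R71/75E substitutions have.
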