Addgene plasmid #130919: pLenti-CMV-cGAS R71/75E-HA
Purpose: Expresses human cGAS-HA with R71/75E point mutation; Puromycin selection marker
Depositing lab: Jonathan Kagan. Depositing organization: Boston Children's Hospital. Publication: Phosphoinositide Interactions Position cGAS at the Plasma Membrane to Ensure Efficient Distinction between Self- and Viral DNA. Barnett KC, Coronas-Serna JM, Zhou W, Ernandes MJ, Cao A, Kranzusch PJ, Kagan JC. Cell. 2019 Mar 7;176(6):1432-1446.e11. doi: 10.1016/j.cell.2019.01.049. Epub 2019 Feb 28. PubMed 30827685.
Backbone
  Vector backbone: pLenti CMV GFP Puro
  Backbone manufacturer: Addgene (#17448)
  Backbone size w/o insert (bp): 8000
  Total vector size (bp): 9461
  Vector type: Mammalian Expression
  Selectable markers: Puromycin
Growth in bacteria
  Bacterial resistance: Ampicillin, 100 μg/mL
  Growth temperature: 37°C
  Growth strain: NEB Stable
  Copy number: High Copy
Gene/Insert
  Gene/Insert name: human cGAS R71/75E
  Species: H. sapiens (human)
  Insert size (bp): 1600
  Mutation: aa 71 and 75 mutated to glutamate
  Promoter: CMV
  Tag / fusion protein: HA (C terminal on insert)
  Cloning method: Restriction Enzyme; 5′ cloning site XbaI (not destroyed); 3′ cloning site SalI (not destroyed)
  Sequencing primers: 5′ CMV Forward
Terms and licenses: Academic/Nonprofit Terms; Industry Terms: Not Available to Industry
How to cite: pLenti-CMV-cGAS R71/75E-HA was a gift from Jonathan Kagan (Addgene plasmid # 130919 ; http://n2t.net/addgene:130919 ; RRID:Addgene_130919)
